>Addgene plasmid #103869 | pC0053-CMV-dPspCas13b-GS-ADAR2DD(E488Q)-delta-984-1090 | addgene full sequence | sequence record 199177 | Addgene NGS Result
CTGCATTCTAGTTGTGGTTTGTCCAAACTCATCAATGTATCTTATCATGTCTGTATACCGTCGACCTCTA
GCTAGAGCTTGGCGTAATCATGGTCATAGCTGTTTCCTGTGTGAAATTGTTATCCGCTCACAATTCCACA
CAACATACGAGCCGGAAGCATAAAGTGTAAAGCCTGGGGTGCCTAATGAGTGAGCTAACTCACATTAATT
GCGTTGCGCTCACTGCCCGCTTTCCAGTCGGGAAACCTGTCGTGCCAGCTGCATTAATGAATCGGCCAAC
GCGCGGGGAGAGGCGGTTTGCGTATTGGGCGCTCTTCCGCTTCCTCGCTCACTGACTCGCTGCGCTCGGT
CGTTCGGCTGCGGCGAGCGGTATCAGCTCACTCAAAGGCGGTAATACGGTTATCCACAGAATCAGGGGAT
AACGCAGGAAAGAACATGTGAGCAAAAGGCCAGCAAAAGGCCAGGAACCGTAAAAAGGCCGCGTTGCTGG
CGTTTTTCCATAGGCTCCGCCCCCCTGACGAGCATCACAAAAATCGACGCTCAAGTCAGAGGTGGCGAAA
CCCGACAGGACTATAAAGATACCAGGCGTTTCCCCCTGGAAGCTCCCTCGTGCGCTCTCCTGTTCCGACC
CTGCCGCTTACCGGATACCTGTCCGCCTTTCTCCCTTCGGGAAGCGTGGCGCTTTCTCATAGCTCACGCT
GTAGGTATCTCAGTTCGGTGTAGGTCGTTCGCTCCAAGCTGGGCTGTGTGCACGAACCCCCCGTTCAGCC
CGACCGCTGCGCCTTATCCGGTAACTATCGTCTTGAGTCCAACCCGGTAAGACACGACTTATCGCCACTG
GCAGCAGCCACTGGTAACAGGATTAGCAGAGCGAGGTATGTAGGCGGTGCTACAGAGTTCTTGAAGTGGT
GGCCTAACTACGGCTACACTAGAAGAACAGTATTTGGTATCTGCGCTCTGCTGAAGCCAGTTACCTTCGG
AAAAAGAGTTGGTAGCTCTTGATCCGGCAAACAAACCACCGCTGGTAGCGGTGGTTTTTTTGTTTGCAAG
CAGCAGATTACGCGCAGAAAAAAAGGATCTCAAGAAGATCCTTTGATCTTTTCTACGGGGTCTGACGCTC
AGTGGAACGAAAACTCACGTTAAGGGATTTTGGTCATGAGATTATCAAAAAGGATCTTCACCTAGATCCT
TTTAAATTAAAAATGAAGTTTTAAATCAATCTAAAGTATATATGAGTAAACTTGGTCTGACAGTTACCAA
TGCTTAATCAGTGAGGCACCTATCTCAGCGATCTGTCTATTTCGTTCATCCATAGTTGCCTGACTCCCCG
TCGTGTAGATAACTACGATACGGGAGGGCTTACCATCTGGCCCCAGTGCTGCAATGATACCGCGAGACCC
ACGCTCACCGGCTCCAGATTTATCAGCAATAAACCAGCCAGCCGGAAGGGCCGAGCGCAGAAGTGGTCCT
GCAACTTTATCCGCCTCCATCCAGTCTATTAATTGTTGCCGGGAAGCTAGAGTAAGTAGTTCGCCAGTTA
ATAGTTTGCGCAACGTTGTTGCCATTGCTACAGGCATCGTGGTGTCACGCTCGTCGTTTGGTATGGCTTC
ATTCAGCTCCGGTTCCCAACGATCAAGGCGAGTTACATGATCCCCCATGTTGTGCAAAAAAGCGGTTAGC
TCCTTCGGTCCTCCGATCGTTGTCAGAAGTAAGTTGGCCGCAGTGTTATCACTCATGGTTATGGCAGCAC
TGCATAATTCTCTTACTGTCATGCCATCCGTAAGATGCTTTTCTGTGACTGGTGAGTACTCAACCAAGTC
ATTCTGAGAATAGTGTATGCGGCGACCGAGTTGCTCTTGCCCGGCGTCAATACGGGATAATACCGCGCCA
CATAGCAGAACTTTAAAAGTGCTCATCATTGGAAAACGTTCTTCGGGGCGAAAACTCTCAAGGATCTTAC
CGCTGTTGAGATCCAGTTCGATGTAACCCACTCGTGCACCCAACTGATCTTCAGCATCTTTTACTTTCAC
CAGCGTTTCTGGGTGAGCAAAAACAGGAAGGCAAAATGCCGCAAAAAAGGGAATAAGGGCGACACGGAAA
TGTTGAATACTCATACTCTTCCTTTTTCAATATTATTGAAGCATTTATCAGGGTTATTGTCTCATGAGCG
GATACATATTTGAATGTATTTAGAAAAATAAACAAATAGGGGTTCCGCGCACATTTCCCCGAAAAGTGCC
ACCTGACGTCGACGGATCGGGAGATCTCCCGATCCCCTATGGTGCACTCTCAGTACAATCTGCTCTGATG
CCGCATAGTTAAGCCAGTATCTGCTCCCTGCTTGTGTGTTGGAGGTCGCTGAGTAGTGCGCGAGCAAAAT
TTAAGCTACAACAAGGCAAGGCTTGACCGACAATTGCATGAAGAATCTGCTTAGGGTTAGGCGTTTTGCG
CTGCTTCGCGATGTACGGGCCAGATATACGCGTTGACATTGATTATTGACTAGTTATTAATAGTAATCAA
TTACGGGGTCATTAGTTCATAGCCCATATATGGAGTTCCGCGTTACATAACTTACGGTAAATGGCCCGCC
TGGCTGACCGCCCAACGACCCCCGCCCATTGACGTCAATAATGACGTATGTTCCCATAGTAACGCCAATA
GGGACTTTCCATTGACGTCAATGGGTGGAGTATTTACGGTAAACTGCCCACTTGGCAGTACATCAAGTGT
ATCATATGCCAAGTACGCCCCCTATTGACGTCAATGACGGTAAATGGCCCGCCTGGCATTATGCCCAGTA
CATGACCTTATGGGACTTTCCTACTTGGCAGTACATCTACGTATTAGTCATCGCTATTACCATGGTGATG
CGGTTTTGGCAGTACATCAATGGGCGTGGATAGCGGTTTGACTCACGGGGATTTCCAAGTCTCCACCCCA
TTGACGTCAATGGGAGTTTGTTTTGGCACCAAAATCAACGGGACTTTCCAAAATGTCGTAACAACTCCGC
CCCATTGACGCAAATGGGCGGTAGGCGTGTACGGTGGGAGGTCTATATAAGCAGAGCTCTCTGGCTAACT
AGAGAACCCACTGCTTACTGGCTTATCGAAATTAATACGACTCACTATAGGGAGACCCAAGCTGGCTAGC
GTTTAAACTTAAGCTTGCCACCATGAACATCCCCGCTCTGGTGGAAAACCAGAAGAAGTACTTTGGCACC
TACAGCGTGATGGCCATGCTGAACGCTCAGACCGTGCTGGACCACATCCAGAAGGTGGCCGATATTGAGG
GCGAGCAGAACGAGAACAACGAGAATCTGTGGTTTCACCCCGTGATGAGCCACCTGTACAACGCCAAGAA
CGGCTACGACAAGCAGCCCGAGAAAACCATGTTCATCATCGAGCGGCTGCAGAGCTACTTCCCATTCCTG
AAGATCATGGCCGAGAACCAGAGAGAGTACAGCAACGGCAAGTACAAGCAGAACCGCGTGGAAGTGAACA
GCAACGACATCTTCGAGGTGCTGAAGCGCGCCTTCGGCGTGCTGAAGATGTACAGGGACCTGACCAACGC
ATACAAGACCTACGAGGAAAAGCTGAACGACGGCTGCGAGTTCCTGACCAGCACAGAGCAACCTCTGAGC
GGCATGATCAACAACTACTACACAGTGGCCCTGCGGAACATGAACGAGAGATACGGCTACAAGACAGAGG
ACCTGGCCTTCATCCAGGACAAGCGGTTCAAGTTCGTGAAGGACGCCTACGGCAAGAAAAAGTCCCAAGT
GAATACCGGATTCTTCCTGAGCCTGCAGGACTACAACGGCGACACACAGAAGAAGCTGCACCTGAGCGGA
GTGGGAATCGCCCTGCTGATCTGCCTGTTCCTGGACAAGCAGTACATCAACATCTTTCTGAGCAGGCTGC
CCATCTTCTCCAGCTACAATGCCCAGAGCGAGGAACGGCGGATCATCATCAGATCCTTCGGCATCAACAG
CATCAAGCTGCCCAAGGACCGGATCCACAGCGAGAAGTCCAACAAGAGCGTGGCCATGGATATGCTCAAC
GAAGTGAAGCGGTGCCCCGACGAGCTGTTCACAACACTGTCTGCCGAGAAGCAGTCCCGGTTCAGAATCA
TCAGCGACGACCACAATGAAGTGCTGATGAAGCGGAGCAGCGACAGATTCGTGCCTCTGCTGCTGCAGTA
TATCGATTACGGCAAGCTGTTCGACCACATCAGGTTCCACGTGAACATGGGCAAGCTGAGATACCTGCTG
AAGGCCGACAAGACCTGCATCGACGGCCAGACCAGAGTCAGAGTGATCGAGCAGCCCCTGAACGGCTTCG
GCAGACTGGAAGAGGCCGAGACAATGCGGAAGCAAGAGAACGGCACCTTCGGCAACAGCGGCATCCGGAT
CAGAGACTTCGAGAACATGAAGCGGGACGACGCCAATCCTGCCAACTATCCCTACATCGTGGACACCTAC
ACACACTACATCCTGGAAAACAACAAGGTCGAGATGTTTATCAACGACAAAGAGGACAGCGCCCCACTGC
TGCCCGTGATCGAGGATGATAGATACGTGGTCAAGACAATCCCCAGCTGCCGGATGAGCACCCTGGAAAT
TCCAGCCATGGCCTTCCACATGTTTCTGTTCGGCAGCAAGAAAACCGAGAAGCTGATCGTGGACGTGCAC
AACCGGTACAAGAGACTGTTCCAGGCCATGCAGAAAGAAGAAGTGACCGCCGAGAATATCGCCAGCTTCG
GAATCGCCGAGAGCGACCTGCCTCAGAAGATCCTGGATCTGATCAGCGGCAATGCCCACGGCAAGGATGT
GGACGCCTTCATCAGACTGACCGTGGACGACATGCTGACCGACACCGAGCGGAGAATCAAGAGATTCAAG
GACGACCGGAAGTCCATTCGGAGCGCCGACAACAAGATGGGAAAGAGAGGCTTCAAGCAGATCTCCACAG
GCAAGCTGGCCGACTTCCTGGCCAAGGACATCGTGCTGTTTCAGCCCAGCGTGAACGATGGCGAGAACAA
GATCACCGGCCTGAACTACCGGATCATGCAGAGCGCCATTGCCGTGTACGATAGCGGCGACGATTACGAG
GCCAAGCAGCAGTTCAAGCTGATGTTCGAGAAGGCCCGGCTGATCGGCAAGGGCACAACAGAGCCTCATC
CATTTCTGTACAAGGTGTTCGCCCGCAGCATCCCCGCCAATGCCGTCGAGTTCTACGAGCGCTACCTGAT
CGAGCGGAAGTTCTACCTGACCGGCCTGTCCAACGAGATCAAGAAAGGCAACAGAGTGGATGTGCCCTTC
ATCCGGCGGGACCAGAACAAGTGGAAAACACCCGCCATGAAGACCCTGGGCAGAATCTACAGCGAGGATC
TGCCCGTGGAACTGCCCAGACAGATGTTCGACAATGAGATCAAGTCCCACCTGAAGTCCCTGCCACAGAT
GGAAGGCATCGACTTCAACAATGCCAACGTGACCTATCTGATCGCCGAGTACATGAAGAGAGTGCTGGAC
GACGACTTCCAGACCTTCTACCAGTGGAACCGCAACTACCGGTACATGGACATGCTTAAGGGCGAGTACG
ACAGAAAGGGCTCCCTGCAGCACTGCTTCACCAGCGTGGAAGAGAGAGAAGGCCTCTGGAAAGAGCGGGC
CTCCAGAACAGAGCGGTACAGAAAGCAGGCCAGCAACAAGATCCGCAGCAACCGGCAGATGAGAAACGCC
AGCAGCGAAGAGATCGAGACAATCCTGGATAAGCGGCTGAGCAACAGCCGGAACGAGTACCAGAAAAGCG
AGAAAGTGATCCGGCGCTACAGAGTGCAGGATGCCCTGCTGTTTCTGCTGGCCAAAAAGACCCTGACCGA
ACTGGCCGATTTCGACGGCGAGAGGTTCAAACTGAAAGAAATCATGCCCGACGCCGAGAAGGGAATCCTG
AGCGAGATCATGCCCATGAGCTTCACCTTCGAGAAAGGCGGCAAGAAGTACACCATCACCAGCGAGGGCA
TGAAGCTGAAGAACTACGGCGACTTCTTTGTGCTGGCTAGCGACAAGAGGATCGGCAACCTGCTGGAACT
CGTGGGCAGCGACATCGTGTCCAAAGAGGATGGATCCCTTCAACTGCCTCCACTTGAAAGACTGACACTG
GGATCCCAGCTGCATTTACCGCAGGTTTTAGCTGACGCTGTCTCACGCCTGGTCCTGGGTAAGTTTGGTG
ACCTGACCGACAACTTCTCCTCCCCTCACGCTCGCAGAAAAGTGCTGGCTGGAGTCGTCATGACAACAGG
CACAGATGTTAAAGATGCCAAGGTGATAAGTGTTTCTACAGGAACAAAATGTATTAATGGTGAATACATG
AGTGATCGTGGCCTTGCATTAAATGACTGCCATGCAGAAATAATATCTCGGAGATCCTTGCTCAGATTTC
TTTATACACAACTTGAGCTTTACTTAAATAACAAAGATGATCAAAAAAGATCCATCTTTCAGAAATCAGA
GCGAGGGGGGTTTAGGCTGAAGGAGAATGTCCAGTTTCATCTGTACATCAGCACCTCTCCCTGTGGAGAT
GCCAGAATCTTCTCACCACATGAGCCAATCCTGGAAGAACCAGCAGATAGACACCCAAATCGTAAAGCAA
GAGGACAGCTACGGACCAAAATAGAGTCTGGTCAGGGGACGATTCCAGTGCGCTCCAATGCGAGCATCCA
AACGTGGGACGGGGTGCTGCAAGGGGAGCGGCTGCTCACCATGTCCTGCAGTGACAAGATTGCACGCTGG
AACGTGGTGGGCATCCAGGGATCACTGCTCAGCATTTTCGTGGAGCCCATTTACTTCTCGAGCATCATCC
TGGGCAGCCTTTACCACGGGGACCACCTTTCCAGGGCCATGTACCAGCGGATCTCCAACATAGAGGACCT
GCCACCTCTCTACACCCTCAACAAGCCTTTGCTCAGTGGCATCAGCAATGCAGAAGCACGGCAGCCAGGG
AAGGCCCCCAACTTCAGTGTCAACTGGACGGTAGGCGACTCCGCTATTGAGGTCATCAACGCCACGACTG
GGAAGGATGAGCTGGGCCGCGCGTCCCGCCTGTGTAAGCACGCGTTGTACTGTCGCTGGATGCGTGTGCA
CGGCAAGGTTCCCTCCCACTTACTACGCTCCAAGATTACCAAGCCCAACGTGTACCATGAGTCCAAGCTG
GCGGCAAAGGAGTACCAGGCCGCCAAGGCGCGTCTGTTCACAGCCTTCATCAAGGCGGGGCTGGGGGCCT
GGGTGGAGAAGCCCACCGAGCAGGACCAGTTCTCACTCACGTAAGCGGCCGCTCGAGCCTAGAGGGCCCG
TTTAAACCCGCTGATCAGCCTCGACTGTGCCTTCTAGTTGCCAGCCATCTGTTGTTTGCCCCTCCCCCGT
GCCTTCCTTGACCCTGGAAGGTGCCACTCCCACTGTCCTTTCCTAATAAAATGAGGAAATTGCATCGCAT
TGTCTGAGTAGGTGTCATTCTATTCTGGGGGGTGGGGTGGGGCAGGACAGCAAGGGGGAGGATTGGGAAG
ACAATAGCAGGCATGCTGGGGATGCGGTGGGCTCTATGGCTTCTGAGGCGGAAAGAACCAGCTGGGGCTC
TAGGGGGTATCCCC
[124 nt withheld, positions 7645-7768]
C
[91 nt withheld, positions 7770-7860]
A
[49 nt withheld, positions 7862-7910]
CCTTTGACGTTGGAGTCCACGTTCTTT
[37 nt withheld, positions 7938-7974]
ACCCTATCTCGGTCTATTCTTTTGATTTATAAGGGATTTTGCCGATTTCGGCCTATTGGTTAAAAAATGA
GCTGATTTAACAAAAATTTAACGCGAATTAATTCTGTGGAATGTGTGTCAGTTAGGGTGTGGAAAGTCCC
CAGGCTCCCCAGCAGGCAGAAGTATGCAAAGCATGCATCTCAATTAGTCAGCAACCAGGTGTGGAAAGTC
CCCAGGCTCCCCAGCAGGCAGAAGTATGCAAAGCATGCATCTCAATTAGTCAGCAACCATAGTCCCGCCC
CTAACTCCGCCCATCCCGCCCCTAACTCCGCCCAGTTCCGCCCATTCTCCGCCCCATGGCTGACTAATTT
TTTTTATTTATGCAGAGGCCGAGGCCGCCTCTGCCTCTGAGCTATTCCAGAAGTAGTGAGGAGGCTTTTT
TGGAGGCCTAGGCTTTTGCAAAAAGCTCCCGGGAGCTTGTATATCCATTTTCGGATCTGATCAAGAGACA
GGATGAGGATCGTTTCGCATGATTGAACAAGATGGATTGCACGCAGGTTCTCCGGCCGCTTGGGTGGAGA
GGCTATTCGGCTATGACTGGGCACAACAGACAATCGGCTGCTCTGATGCCGCCGTGTTCCGGCTGTCAGC
GCAGGGGCGCCCGGTTCTTTTTGTCAAGACCGACCTGTCCGGTGCCCTGAATGAACTGCAGGACGAGGCA
GCGCGGCTATCGTGGCTGGCCACGACGGGCGTTCCTTGCGCAGCTGTGCTCGACGTTGTCACTGAAGCGG
GAAGGGACTGGCTGCTATTGGGCGAAGTGCCGGGGCAGGATCTCCTGTCATCTCACCTTGCTCCTGCCGA
GAAAGTATCCATCATGGCTGATGCAATGCGGCGGCTGCATACGCTTGATCCGGCTACCTGCCCATTCGAC
CACCAAGCGAAACATCGCATCGAGCGAGCACGTACTCGGATGGAAGCCGGTCTTGTCGATCAGGATGATC
TGGACGAAGAGCATCAGGGGCTCGCGCCAGCCGAACTGTTCGCCAGGCTCAAGGCGCGCATGCCCGACGG
CGAGGATCTCGTCGTGACCCATGGCGATGCCTGCTTGCCGAATATCATGGTGGAAAATGGCCGCTTTTCT
GGATTCATCGACTGTGGCCGGCTGGGTGTGGCGGACCGCTATCAGGACATAGCGTTGGCTACCCGTGATA
TTGCTGAAGAGCTTGGCGGCGAATGGGCTGACCGCTTCCTCGTGCTTTACGGTATCGCCGCTCCCGATTC
GCAGCGCATCGCCTTCTATCGCCTTCTTGACGAGTTCTTCTGAGCGGGACTCTGGGGTTCGAAATGACCG
ACCAAGCGACGCCCAACCTGCCATCACGAGATTTCGATTCCACCGCCGCCTTCTATGAAAGGTTGGGCTT
CGGAATCGTTTTCCGGGACGCCGGCTGGATGATCCTCCAGCGCGGGGATCTCATGCTGGAGTTCTTCGCC
CACCCCAACTTGTTTATTGCAGCTTATAATGGTTACAAATAAAGCAATAGCATCACAAATTTCACAAATA
AAGCATTTTTTTCA
Features (pLannotate 1.2.2; 20 found; start..end, strand, type, name):
    117..133     -  protein_bind   lac operator: The lac repressor binds to the lac operator to inhibit transcription in E. coli. This inhibition can be relieved by adding lactose or isopropyl-β-D-thiogalactopyranoside (IPTG). lac repressor encoded by lacI
    141..171     -  promoter       lac promoter: promoter for the E. coli lac operon
    186..207     -  protein_bind   CAP binding site: CAP binding activates transcription in the presence of cAMP. E. coli catabolite activator protein
    220..312     -  CDS            lacI (fragment): lac repressor; lacI; The lac repressor binds to the lac operator to inhibit transcription in E. coli. This inhibition can be relieved by adding lactose or isopropyl-β-D-thiogalactopyranoside (IPTG).
    495..1083    -  rep_origin     ori: high-copy-number ColE1/pMB1/pBR322/pUC origin of replication
   1254..2114    -  CDS            AmpR: β-lactamase; bla; confers resistance to ampicillin, carbenicillin, and related antibiotics
   2115..2219    -  promoter       AmpR promoter: bla
   2278..2330    -  misc_feature   bom (fragment): basis of mobility region from pBR322
   2485..2864    +  enhancer       CMV enhancer: human cytomegalovirus immediate early enhancer
   2865..3068    +  promoter       CMV promoter: human cytomegalovirus (CMV) immediate early promoter
   3064..3097    +  LTR            5' LTR (truncated) (fragment): truncated 5' long terminal repeat (LTR) from HIV-1
   3113..3131    +  promoter       T7 promoter: promoter for bacteriophage T7 RNA polymerase
   6152..7321    +  CDS            Adarb1 (fragment): RED1_RAT - Also known as Red1. Experimental evidence at protein level: Swiss-Prot protein existence level 1. Catalyzes the hydrolytic deamination of adenosine to inosine in double-stranded RNA (dsRNA) referred to as A-to-I RNA editing. This may affect gene expression and function in a number of ways that include mRNA translation by changing codons and hence the amino acid sequence of proteins; pre-mRNA splicing by altering splice site recognition sequences; RNA stability by changing sequences involved in nuclease recognition; genetic stability in the case of RNA virus genomes by changing seque
   7375..7599    +  polyA_signal   bGH poly(A) signal: bovine growth hormone polyadenylation signal
   7603..7624    +  promoter       SV40 promoter (fragment): SV40 enhancer and early promoter
   7645..8073    +  rep_origin     f1 ori (sequence partly withheld): f1 bacteriophage origin of replication; arrow indicates direction of (+) strand synthesis
   8087..8416    +  promoter       SV40 promoter: SV40 enhancer and early promoter
   8483..9274    +  CDS            neo: KKA2_KLEPN - Also known as kan, nptII. Experimental evidence at protein level: Swiss-Prot protein existence level 1. Resistance to kanamycin, neomycin, paromomycin, ribostamycin, butirosin and gentamicin B. From Klebsiella pneumoniae.
   9298..9456    +  CDS            ble (fragment): BLE_KLEPN - Experimental evidence at protein level: Swiss-Prot protein existence level 1. Binding protein with a strong affinity to the bleomycin family of antibiotics. Binds to CL990; an antimitotic-antibiotic compound. From Klebsiella pneumoniae.
   9451..44      +  polyA_signal   SV40 poly(A) signal (across the origin): SV40 polyadenylation signal
