[The description below was written by a language model from this plasmid's Addgene catalogue record and pLannotate feature annotations shown in this document.]
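Description:
pC0053-CMV-dPspCas13b-GS-ADAR2DD(E488Q)-delta-984-1090 is a roughly 9.5 kb mammalian expression and CRISPR plasmid built on the pcDNA3.1 backbone. It is propagated in E. coli at high copy from a ColE1/pUC-type origin under ampicillin selection (AmpR with its own promoter). It also carries the usual pcDNA3.1 accessories: an f1 origin, and an SV40 promoter-driven neomycin resistance cassette ending in an SV40 poly(A) signal, which could support selection in mammalian cells. The short lac, lacI, bom, ble and HIV-1 LTR fragments in the automated annotation appear to be backbone remnants or short matches rather than functional parts.

The payload is a single fusion protein expressed from the CMV enhancer/promoter and terminated by the bGH poly(A) signal; a T7 promoter lies just upstream of the coding region. The N-terminal portion is Cas13b from Prevotella sp. P5-125, made catalytically inactive by the recorded H133A and H1058A substitutions, although residue 1058 falls within the deleted region 984–1090. That truncation shrinks the protein so that it is compatible with AAV delivery, though this plasmid itself has no AAV ITRs. The Cas13b portion carries a C-terminal HIV nuclear export signal and is joined by a GS linker to the human ADAR2 deaminase domain (residues 276–702) bearing the E488Q mutation. The feature table does not annotate Cas13b, and it labels the deaminase segment by its rat homologue.

Co-expressed with a separately supplied guide RNA, the dCas13b moiety directs the deaminase to a chosen transcript, where it converts targeted adenosines to inosine for programmable RNA editing.
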