Addgene plasmid #103869: pC0053-CMV-dPspCas13b-GS-ADAR2DD(E488Q)-delta-984-1090
Purpose: dPspCas13b-ADAR2DD(E488Q) fusion that can be used to selectively edit adenosine to inosine in RNA molecules when used in conjuction with a guide RNA. Cas13b is truncated to allow for expression by AAV
Depositing lab: Feng Zhang. Depositing organization: Broad Institute. Publication: RNA editing with CRISPR-Cas13. Cox DBT, Gootenberg JS, Abudayyeh OO, Franklin B, Kellner MJ, Joung J, Zhang F. Science. 2017 Oct 25. pii: eaaq0180. doi: 10.1126/science.aaq0180. PubMed 29070703.
Backbone
  Vector backbone: pcDNA3.1
  Backbone size w/o insert (bp): 5428
  Total vector size (bp): 9525
  Vector type: Mammalian Expression, CRISPR
Growth in bacteria
  Bacterial resistance: Ampicillin, 100 μg/mL
  Growth temperature: 37°C
  Growth strain: DH5alpha
  Copy number: High Copy
Gene/Insert 1
  Gene/Insert name: PspCas13b
  Species: Prevotella sp. P5-125
  Insert size (bp): 2949
  Mutation: Changed histidne 133 to alanine and histidine 1058 to alanine to remove RNAse activity. Lacks residues 984-1090.
  GenBank ID: WP_044065294
  Tag / fusion protein: HIV NES (C terminal on insert)
Gene/Insert 2
  Gene/Insert name: huADAR2DD (alt name: human ADAR2 deaminase domain)
  Species: H. sapiens (human)
  Insert size (bp): 1158
  Mutation: Only the deaminase domain (AA 276-702 are expressed). Glutamate 488 is mutated to glutamine.
  Entrez Gene: ADARB1 (a.k.a. ADAR2, DRABA2, DRADA2, NEDHYMS, RED1)
  Tag / fusion protein: GS (N terminal on insert)
Terms and licenses: Academic/Nonprofit Terms; Industry Terms: Not Available to Industry
Depositor comments: Benchling link: https://benchling.com/s/seq-HASFia3255bkdC9iUtxu
How to cite: pC0053-CMV-dPspCas13b-GS-ADAR2DD(E488Q)-delta-984-1090 was a gift from Feng Zhang (Addgene plasmid # 103869 ; http://n2t.net/addgene:103869 ; RRID:Addgene_103869)
